Addgene plasmid #164837: pET28_hTLN2-head-LBD
Purpose: Expression of human talin2 head mutant
Depositing lab: Tina Izard. Depositing organization: UF Scripps Biomedical Research. Publication: A distinct talin2 structure directs isoform specificity in cell adhesion. Rangarajan ES, Primi MC, Colgan LA, Chinthalapudi K, Yasuda R, Izard T. J Biol Chem. 2020 Sep 11;295(37):12885-12899. doi: 10.1074/jbc.RA119.010789. Epub 2020 Jun 30. PubMed 32605925.
Backbone
  Vector backbone: PET28a
  Vector type: Bacterial Expression
Growth in bacteria
  Bacterial resistance: Kanamycin, 50 μg/mL
  Growth temperature: 37°C
  Growth strain: DH5alpha
  Copy number: High Copy
Gene/Insert
  Gene/Insert name: TLN2
  Species: H. sapiens (human)
  Mutation: Lipid binding deficient mutations
  Entrez Gene: TLN2 (a.k.a. ILWEQ)
  Tag / fusion protein: His8 (N terminal on backbone)
  Cloning method: Unknown
Terms and licenses: Academic/Nonprofit Terms; Industry Terms: Not Available to Industry
How to cite: pET28_hTLN2-head-LBD was a gift from Tina Izard (Addgene plasmid # 164837 ; http://n2t.net/addgene:164837 ; RRID:Addgene_164837)
