[The description below was written by a language model from this plasmid's Addgene catalogue record and pLannotate feature annotations shown in this document.]
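Description:
pET28_hTLN2-head-LBD is a bacterial expression plasmid built on the pET28a backbone for producing a mutant form of the human talin2 (TLN2) head domain in E. coli. It is selected with kanamycin through the aph(3')-Ia KanR gene and replicates from a ColE1/pMB1-type origin. The catalogue lists it as high copy, although the feature table also shows the rop gene and the bom region inherited from pBR322, which normally moderate copy number. An f1 origin is present as well. Short tetracycline-resistance fragments flanking the lacI region are backbone remnants rather than functional markers.

The expression cassette follows the standard pET layout: a T7 promoter with an adjacent lac operator, the T7 gene 10 ribosome binding site, the coding region, and a T7 terminator. The plasmid-borne lacI gene supplies repressor, so transcription needs a host providing T7 RNA polymerase and is induced with IPTG. The insert is an approximately 1.2 kb talin2 fragment. The annotation software matched it to the mouse orthologue, but the catalogue gives the species as human. It carries lipid-binding-deficient mutations (the "LBD" in the name), though the specific substitutions are not stated in the record. The catalogue describes an N-terminal His8 tag from the backbone, which agrees with a short His/TEV-type tag fragment annotated upstream of the insert. The T7 tag and His-tag sequences annotated downstream are vector-derived, and the record does not show whether they are translated.

The stated purpose is expression of the talin2 head mutant. The associated work concerns talin2 structure and isoform specificity in cell adhesion, which suggests use of the purified protein in structural or biochemical comparison with the wild-type head.
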