Features (pLannotate 1.2.2; 21 found; start..end, strand, type, name):
      1..25      +  protein_bind   lac operator: The lac repressor binds to the lac operator to inhibit transcription in E. coli. This inhibition can be relieved by adding lactose or isopropyl-β-D-thiogalactopyranoside (IPTG). lac repressor encoded by lacI
     40..62      +  RBS            RBS: efficient ribosome binding site from bacteriophage T7 gene 10 (Olins and Rangwala, 1989)
     81..97      +  CDS            capTEV™ (fragment): composite tag for in vivo biotinylation, TEV protease cleavage, and 6xHis tagging
    129..1337    +  CDS            Tln2 (fragment): TLN2_MOUSE - Experimental evidence at protein level: Swiss-Prot protein existence level 1. As a major component of focal adhesion plaques that links integrin to the actin cytoskeleton, may play an important role in cell adhesion. Recruits PIP5K1C to focal adhesion plaques and strongly activates its kinase activity (By similarity). From Mus musculus (Mouse).
   1344..1376    +  CDS            T7 tag (gene 10 leader): leader peptide from bacteriophage T7 gene 10 promotes efficient translation in E. coli
   1426..1443    +  CDS            9xHis (fragment): 9xHis affinity tag
   1453..1502    +  CDS            SET1 (fragment): solubility-enhancement tag derived from T7 phage gene 10B
   1510..1557    +  terminator     T7 terminator: transcription terminator for bacteriophage T7 RNA polymerase
   1594..2022    +  rep_origin     f1 ori (sequence partly withheld): f1 bacteriophage origin of replication; arrow indicates direction of (+) strand synthesis
   2075..2132    +  promoter       AmpR promoter (fragment): bla
   2141..2956    -  CDS            KanR: aminoglycoside phosphotransferase; aph(3')-Ia; confers resistance to kanamycin in bacteria or G418 (Geneticin®) in eukaryotes
   3078..3666    +  rep_origin     ori: high-copy-number ColE1/pMB1/pBR322/pUC origin of replication
   3852..3991    -  misc_feature   bom: basis of mobility region from pBR322
   4093..4284    -  CDS            rop: Rop protein, which maintains plasmids at low copy number; rop
   4301..4681    +  CDS            YPB1_ECOLX: Protein predicted: Swiss-Prot protein existence level 4. From Escherichia coli.
   4753..5044    -  CDS            TcR (fragment): tetracycline efflux protein; tet; confers resistance to tetracycline
   5059..5080    -  protein_bind   CAP binding site: CAP binding activates transcription in the presence of cAMP. E. coli catabolite activator protein
   5093..6175    -  CDS            lacI: lac repressor; lacI; The lac repressor binds to the lac operator to inhibit transcription in E. coli. This inhibition can be relieved by adding lactose or isopropyl-β-D-thiogalactopyranoside (IPTG).
   6176..6253    -  promoter       lacI promoter: lacI
   6261..6540    -  CDS            TcR (fragment): tetracycline efflux protein; tet; confers resistance to tetracycline
   6562..6580    +  promoter       T7 promoter: promoter for bacteriophage T7 RNA polymerase
>Addgene plasmid #164837 | pET28_hTLN2-head-LBD | addgene full sequence | sequence record 325962 | Addgene NGS Result
GGAATTGTGAGCGGATAACAATTCCCCTCTAGAAATAATTTTGTTTAACTTTAAGAAGGAGATATACCAT
GGGCAGCAGCCATCATCATCATCATCACCATCATCTGGAAGTTCTGTTCCAGGGGCCCATGGTGGCCCTG
TCCTTAAAGATTTGTGTGCGCCACTGCAACGTGGTGAAGACCATGCAGTTTGAACCATCTACAGCTGTGT
ACGATGCGTGTCGAGTCATTCGGGAACGGGTGCCTGAGGCACAAGCTGGGCAAGCTTCTGACTATGGACT
CTTTCTTTCGGATGAAGACCCGAGGAAAGGGATTTGGCTGGAAGCGGGCAGAACACTGGATTACTACATG
TTGCGGAATGGGGATATTTTGGAATATAAAAAGAAACAGAGACCTCAGAAAATCCGGATGCTGGATGGAT
CTGTGAAGACAGTGATGGTGGATGATTCCAAGACTGTGGGGGAGCTCCTGGTCACTATTTGTAGCAGAAT
AGGAATAACAAATTATGAAGAATACTCCTTAATCCAAGAAACTATCGAAGAAAAGAAAGAGGAAGGAACG
GGCACACTCAAAAAAGACAGGACACTGTTACGAGATGAGAGGAAAATGGAGAAGTTGAAGGCCAAGCTGC
ACACAGATGATGACCTAAATTGGCTGGATCACAGCCGAACATTCAGAGAACAAGGAGTAGATGAAAACGA
AACGTTGCTGCTTAGACGGAAGTTCTTTTACTCTGATCAGAATGTAGATTCGAGAGACCCCGTGCAGCTG
AACTTGCTTTATGTTCAGGCACAGGATGACATCCTGAATGGCTCTCACCCTGTCTCCTTCGAGAAAGCTT
GCGAGTTTGGTGGATTTCAAGCCCAGATACAATTTGGACCTCATGTGGAACATAAACACAAACCTGGATT
TTTAGATCTGAAGGAATTCCTGCCCAAAGAATACATCCAGCAGAGAGGAGCTGAAAAGAGGATCTTTCAG
GAGCATAAGAACTGCGGAGAGATGAGCGAGATAGAAGCCAAGGTCAAGTACGTCAAACTCGCACGGTCCC
TCCGCACATATGGCGTGTCCTTCTTCCTGGTGCAGGAGAAGATGAAAGGCAAGAACCAGCTGGTGCCTCG
CCTGCTGGGGATCACCAAAGACTCGGTGATGCGCGTGGATCAGCAGACCAAGGAAGTGCTGCAGGAGTGG
CCCCTCACCACCGTCAAGCGCTGGGCAGCCTCACCCAAGAGCTTCACACTGGATTTTGGGGAGTATCAGG
AAAGCTACTATTCAGTACAAACCACCGAGGGAGAGCAGATATCCCAGCTGATTGCAGGCTACATTGACAT
CATCCTGTGACATATGGCTAGCATGACTGGTGGACAGCAAATGGGTCGCGGATCCGAATTCGAGCTCCGT
CGACAAGCTTGCGGCCGCACTCGAGCACCACCACCACCACCACTGAGATCCGGCTGCTAACAAAGCCCGA
AAGGAAGCTGAGTTGGCTGCTGCCACCGCTGAGCAATAACTAGCATAACCCCTTGGGGCCTCTAAACGGG
TCTTGAGGGGTTTTTTGCTGAAAGGAGGAACTATATCCGGATTGGCGAATGGG
[124 nt withheld, positions 1594-1717]
C
[91 nt withheld, positions 1719-1809]
A
[49 nt withheld, positions 1811-1859]
CCTTTGACGTTGGAGTCCACGTTCTTT
[37 nt withheld, positions 1887-1923]
ACCCTATCTCGGTCTATTCTTTTGATTTATAAGGGATTTTGCCGATTTCGGCCTATTGGTTAAAAAATGA
GCTGATTTAACAAAAATTTAACGCGAATTTTAACAAAATATTAACGCTTACAATTTAGGTGGCACTTTTC
GGGGAAATGTGCGCGGAACCCCTATTTGTTTATTTTTCTAAATACATTCAAATATGTATCCGCTCATGAA
TTAATTCTTAGAAAAACTCATCGAGCATCAAATGAAACTGCAATTTATTCATATCAGGATTATCAATACC
ATATTTTTGAAAAAGCCGTTTCTGTAATGAAGGAGAAAACTCACCGAGGCAGTTCCATAGGATGGCAAGA
TCCTGGTATCGGTCTGCGATTCCGACTCGTCCAACATCAATACAACCTATTAATTTCCCCTCGTCAAAAA
TAAGGTTATCAAGTGAGAAATCACCATGAGTGACGACTGAATCCGGTGAGAATGGCAAAAGTTTATGCAT
TTCTTTCCAGACTTGTTCAACAGGCCAGCCATTACGCTCGTCATCAAAATCACTCGCATCAACCAAACCG
TTATTCATTCGTGATTGCGCCTGAGCGAGACGAAATACGCGATCGCTGTTAAAAGGACAATTACAAACAG
GAATCGAATGCAACCGGCGCAGGAACACTGCCAGCGCATCAACAATATTTTCACCTGAATCAGGATATTC
TTCTAATACCTGGAATGCTGTTTTCCCGGGGATCGCAGTGGTGAGTAACCATGCATCATCAGGAGTACGG
ATAAAATGCTTGATGGTCGGAAGAGGCATAAATTCCGTCAGCCAGTTTAGTCTGACCATCTCATCTGTAA
CATCATTGGCAACGCTACCTTTGCCATGTTTCAGAAACAACTCTGGCGCATCGGGCTTCCCATACAATCG
ATAGATTGTCGCACCTGATTGCCCGACATTATCGCGAGCCCATTTATACCCATATAAATCAGCATCCATG
TTGGAATTTAATCGCGGCCTAGAGCAAGACGTTTCCCGTTGAATATGGCTCATAACACCCCTTGTATTAC
TGTTTATGTAAGCAGACAGTTTTATTGTTCATGACCAAAATCCCTTAACGTGAGTTTTCGTTCCACTGAG
CGTCAGACCCCGTAGAAAAGATCAAAGGATCTTCTTGAGATCCTTTTTTTCTGCGCGTAATCTGCTGCTT
GCAAACAAAAAAACCACCGCTACCAGCGGTGGTTTGTTTGCCGGATCAAGAGCTACCAACTCTTTTTCCG
AAGGTAACTGGCTTCAGCAGAGCGCAGATACCAAATACTGTCCTTCTAGTGTAGCCGTAGTTAGGCCACC
ACTTCAAGAACTCTGTAGCACCGCCTACATACCTCGCTCTGCTAATCCTGTTACCAGTGGCTGCTGCCAG
TGGCGATAAGTCGTGTCTTACCGGGTTGGACTCAAGACGATAGTTACCGGATAAGGCGCAGCGGTCGGGC
TGAACGGGGGGTTCGTGCACACAGCCCAGCTTGGAGCGAACGACCTACACCGAACTGAGATACCTACAGC
GTGAGCTATGAGAAAGCGCCACGCTTCCCGAAGGGAGAAAGGCGGACAGGTATCCGGTAAGCGGCAGGGT
CGGAACAGGAGAGCGCACGAGGGAGCTTCCAGGGGGAAACGCCTGGTATCTTTATAGTCCTGTCGGGTTT
CGCCACCTCTGACTTGAGCGTCGATTTTTGTGATGCTCGTCAGGGGGGCGGAGCCTATGGAAAAACGCCA
GCAACGCGGCCTTTTTACGGTTCCTGGCCTTTTGCTGGCCTTTTGCTCACATGTTCTTTCCTGCGTTATC
CCCTGATTCTGTGGATAACCGTATTACCGCCTTTGAGTGAGCTGATACCGCTCGCCGCAGCCGAACGACC
GAGCGCAGCGAGTCAGTGAGCGAGGAAGCGGAAGAGCGCCTGATGCGGTATTTTCTCCTTACGCATCTGT
GCGGTATTTCACACCGCAATGGTGCACTCTCAGTACAATCTGCTCTGATGCCGCATAGTTAAGCCAGTAT
ACACTCCGCTATCGCTACGTGACTGGGTCATGGCTGCGCCCCGACACCCGCCAACACCCGCTGACGCGCC
CTGACGGGCTTGTCTGCTCCCGGCATCCGCTTACAGACAAGCTGTGACCGTCTCCGGGAGCTGCATGTGT
CAGAGGTTTTCACCGTCATCACCGAAACGCGCGAGGCAGCTGCGGTAAAGCTCATCAGCGTGGTCGTGAA
GCGATTCACAGATGTCTGCCTGTTCATCCGCGTCCAGCTCGTTGAGTTTCTCCAGAAGCGTTAATGTCTG
GCTTCTGATAAAGCGGGCCATGTTAAGGGCGGTTTTTTCCTGTTTGGTCACTGATGCCTCCGTGTAAGGG
GGATTTCTGTTCATGGGGGTAATGATACCGATGAAACGAGAGAGGATGCTCACGATACGGGTTACTGATG
ATGAACATGCCCGGTTACTGGAACGTTGTGAGGGTAAACAACTGGCGGTATGGATGCGGCGGGACCAGAG
AAAAATCACTCAGGGTCAATGCCAGCGCTTCGTTAATACAGATGTAGGTGTTCCACAGGGTAGCCAGCAG
CATCCTGCGATGCAGATCCGGAACATAATGGTGCAGGGCGCTGACTTCCGCGTTTCCAGACTTTACGAAA
CACGGAAACCGAAGACCATTCATGTTGTTGCTCAGGTCGCAGACGTTTTGCAGCAGCAGTCGCTTCACGT
TCGCTCGCGTATCGGTGATTCATTCTGCTAACCAGTAAGGCAACCCCGCCAGCCTAGCCGGGTCCTCAAC
GACAGGAGCACGATCATGCGCACCCGTGGGGCCGCCATGCCGGCGATAATGGCCTGCTTCTCGCCGAAAC
GTTTGGTGGCGGGACCAGTGACGAAGGCTTGAGCGAGGGCGTGCAAGATTCCGAATACCGCAAGCGACAG
GCCGATCATCGTCGCGCTCCAGCGAAAGCGGTCCTCGCCGAAAATGACCCAGAGCGCTGCCGGCACCTGT
CCTACGAGTTGCATGATAAAGAAGACAGTCATAAGTGCGGCGACGATAGTCATGCCCCGCGCCCACCGGA
AGGAGCTGACTGGGTTGAAGGCTCTCAAGGGCATCGGTCGAGATCCCGGTGCCTAATGAGTGAGCTAACT
TACATTAATTGCGTTGCGCTCACTGCCCGCTTTCCAGTCGGGAAACCTGTCGTGCCAGCTGCATTAATGA
ATCGGCCAACGCGCGGGGAGAGGCGGTTTGCGTATTGGGCGCCAGGGTGGTTTTTCTTTTCACCAGTGAG
ACGGGCAACAGCTGATTGCCCTTCACCGCCTGGCCCTGAGAGAGTTGCAGCAAGCGGTCCACGCTGGTTT
GCCCCAGCAGGCGAAAATCCTGTTTGATGGTGGTTAACGGCGGGATATAACATGAGCTGTCTTCGGTATC
GTCGTATCCCACTACCGAGATATCCGCACCAACGCGCAGCCCGGACTCGGTAATGGCGCGCATTGCGCCC
AGCGCCATCTGATCGTTGGCAACCAGCATCGCAGTGGGAACGATGCCCTCATTCAGCATTTGCATGGTTT
GTTGAAAACCGGACATGGCACTCCAGTCGCCTTCCCGTTCCGCTATCGGCTGAATTTGATTGCGAGTGAG
ATATTTATGCCAGCCAGCCAGACGCAGACGCGCCGAGACAGAACTTAATGGGCCCGCTAACAGCGCGATT
TGCTGGTGACCCAATGCGACCAGATGCTCCACGCCCAGTCGCGTACCGTCTTCATGGGAGAAAATAATAC
TGTTGATGGGTGTCTGGTCAGAGACATCAAGAAATAACGCCGGAACATTAGTGCAGGCAGCTTCCACAGC
AATGGCATCCTGGTCATCCAGCGGATAGTTAATGATCAGCCCACTGACGCGTTGCGCGAGAAGATTGTGC
ACCGCCGCTTTACAGGCTTCGACGCCGCTTCGTTCTACCATCGACACCACCACGCTGGCACCCAGTTGAT
CGGCGCGAGATTTAATCGCCGCGACAATTTGCGACGGCGCGTGCAGGGCCAGACTGGAGGTGGCAACGCC
AATCAGCAACGACTGTTTGCCCGCCAGTTGTTGTGCCACGCGGTTGGGAATGTAATTCAGCTCCGCCATC
GCCGCTTCCACTTTTTCCCGCGTTTTCGCAGAAACGTGGCTGGCCTGGTTCACCACGCGGGAAACGGTCT
GATAAGAGACACCGGCATACTCTGCGACATCGTATAACGTTACTGGTTTCACATTCACCACCCTGAATTG
ACTCTCTTCCGGGCGCTATCATGCCATACCGCGAAAGGTTTTGCGCCATTCGATGGTGTCCGGGATCTCG
ACGCTCTCCCTTATGCGACTCCTGCATTAGGAAGCAGCCCAGTAGTAGGTTGAGGCCGTTGAGCACCGCC
GCCGCAAGGAATGGTGCATGCAAGGAGATGGCGCCCAACAGTCCCCCGGCCACGGGGCCTGCCACCATAC
CCACGCCGAAACAAGCGCTCATGAGCCCGAAGTGGCGAGCCCGATCTTCCCCATCGGTGATGTCGGCGAT
ATAGGCGCCAGCAACCGCACCTGTGGCGCCGGTGATGCCGGCCACGATGCGTCCGGCGTAGAGGATCGAG
ATCTCGATCCCGCGAAATTAATACGACTCACTATAGG
